Addgene plasmid #32260: TAL017
Depositing lab: Keith Joung. Depositing organization: Massachusetts General Hospital. Publication: Targeted gene disruption in somatic zebrafish cells using engineered TALENs. Sander JD, Cade L, Khayter C, Reyon D, Peterson RT, Joung JK, Yeh JR. Nat Biotechnol. 2011 Aug 5;29(8):697-8. doi: 10.1038/nbt.1934. PubMed 21822241.
Backbone
  Vector backbone: pUC57-ΔBsaI
  Backbone size w/o insert (bp): 2708
  Modifications to backbone: Silent valine mutation (C->G) at position 1794 to destroy alternate BsaI restriction site in pUC57
Growth in bacteria
  Bacterial resistance: Ampicillin, 100 μg/mL
  Growth temperature: 37°C
  Growth strain: XL1 Blue
  Copy number: High Copy
Gene/Insert
  Gene/Insert name: TAL017 (alt names: J (Type III - C/HD); γ / SHD / C)
  Insert size (bp): 119
  Cloning method: Restriction Enzyme; 5′ cloning site BbsI (destroyed during cloning); 3′ cloning site BamHI (not destroyed)
  Sequencing primers: 5′ OK163
Terms and licenses: Academic/Nonprofit Terms; Industry Terms: Not Available to Industry
How to cite: TAL017 was a gift from Keith Joung (Addgene plasmid # 32260 ; http://n2t.net/addgene:32260 ; RRID:Addgene_32260)
