[The description below was written by a language model from this plasmid's Addgene catalogue record and pLannotate feature annotations shown in this document.]
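Description:
TAL017 is a small bacterial cloning plasmid that archives a single TAL effector repeat module for building engineered TALENs. It is built on pUC57-ΔBsaI, a derivative of pUC57 in which a silent C-to-G change at a valine codon removes an extra BsaI site from the backbone. That position falls within the annotated ampicillin-resistance gene, presumably so that BsaI can be used cleanly on the insert during repeat assembly. The plasmid totals 2,827 bp. It is propagated at high copy in E. coli from a ColE1/pUC-type origin and selected with ampicillin through the β-lactamase gene and its native promoter.

The payload is a 119 bp insert, cloned between a BbsI site that was destroyed during cloning and a BamHI site that was retained. Its alternative names describe it as a type III (γ) unit carrying the HD (SHD) repeat-variable residues, which in the TAL recognition code specify cytosine. The automated feature table does not annotate the repeat itself. It shows only backbone elements: the lac promoter, lac operator and CAP binding site, a lacZα fragment, and short fragment matches to lacI, bom and rop that are typical of pUC-derived sequence. The insert probably lies in the unannotated gap between the lacZα fragment and the lac operator, though the record does not say so. No eukaryotic promoter, tag or reporter is present, so the plasmid is not an expression construct.

TAL017 serves as one building block in a library of repeat-unit plasmids. The units are excised and ligated in a defined order to create custom DNA-binding arrays, which are then fused to a nuclease domain. The associated publication used such TALENs for targeted gene disruption in somatic zebrafish cells.
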