Features (pLannotate 1.2.2; 10 found; start..end, strand, type, name):
    137..236     +  misc_feature   bom (fragment): basis of mobility region from pBR322
    242..399     -  CDS            lacZα (fragment): LacZα fragment of β-galactosidase; lacZ fragment
    630..646     -  protein_bind   lac operator: The lac repressor binds to the lac operator to inhibit transcription in E. coli. This inhibition can be relieved by adding lactose or isopropyl-β-D-thiogalactopyranoside (IPTG). lac repressor encoded by lacI
    654..684     -  promoter       lac promoter: promoter for the E. coli lac operon
    699..720     -  protein_bind   CAP binding site: CAP binding activates transcription in the presence of cAMP. E. coli catabolite activator protein
    733..825     -  CDS            lacI (fragment): lac repressor; lacI; The lac repressor binds to the lac operator to inhibit transcription in E. coli. This inhibition can be relieved by adding lactose or isopropyl-β-D-thiogalactopyranoside (IPTG).
   1008..1596    -  rep_origin     ori: high-copy-number ColE1/pMB1/pBR322/pUC origin of replication
   1767..2627    -  CDS            AmpR: β-lactamase; bla; confers resistance to ampicillin, carbenicillin, and related antibiotics
   2628..2732    -  promoter       AmpR promoter: bla
   2827..35      +  CDS            rop (fragment) (across the origin): Rop protein, which maintains plasmids at low copy number; rop
>Addgene plasmid #32260 | TAL017 | depositor full sequence | sequence record 36572 | TAL017 sequence 2827 bps
TCGCGCGTTTCGGTGATGACGGTGAAAACCTCTGACACATGCAGCTCCCGGAGACGGTCACAGCTTGTCT
GTAAGCGGATGCCGGGAGCAGACAAGCCCGTCAGGGCGCGTCAGCGGGTGTTGGCGGGTGTCGGGGCTGG
CTTAACTATGCGGCATCAGAGCAGATTGTACTGAGAGTGCACCATATGCGGTGTGAAATACCGCACAGAT
GCGTAAGGAGAAAATACCGCATCAGGCGCCATTCGCCATTCAGGCTGCGCAACTGTTGGGAAGGGCGATC
GGTGCGGGCCTCTTCGCTATTACGCCAGCTGGCGAAAGGGGGATGTGCTGCAAGGCGATTAAGTTGGGTA
ACGCCAGGGTTTTCCCAGTCACGACGTTGTAAAACGACGGCCAGTGAATTCGAGCTCGGTACCTCGCGAA
TGCATCTAGAGAAGACAACTGACTCCCGATCAAGTTGTAGCGATTGCGTCGCATGACGGAGGGAAACAAG
CATTGGAGACTGTCCAACGGCTCCTTCCCGTGTTGTGTCAAGCCCACGGTTTGAAGAGACCGGATCCCGG
GCCCGTCGACTGCAGAGGCCTGCATGCAAGCTTGGCGTAATCATGGTCATAGCTGTTTCCTGTGTGAAAT
TGTTATCCGCTCACAATTCCACACAACATACGAGCCGGAAGCATAAAGTGTAAAGCCTGGGGTGCCTAAT
GAGTGAGCTAACTCACATTAATTGCGTTGCGCTCACTGCCCGCTTTCCAGTCGGGAAACCTGTCGTGCCA
GCTGCATTAATGAATCGGCCAACGCGCGGGGAGAGGCGGTTTGCGTATTGGGCGCTCTTCCGCTTCCTCG
CTCACTGACTCGCTGCGCTCGGTCGTTCGGCTGCGGCGAGCGGTATCAGCTCACTCAAAGGCGGTAATAC
GGTTATCCACAGAATCAGGGGATAACGCAGGAAAGAACATGTGAGCAAAAGGCCAGCAAAAGGCCAGGAA
CCGTAAAAAGGCCGCGTTGCTGGCGTTTTTCCATAGGCTCCGCCCCCCTGACGAGCATCACAAAAATCGA
CGCTCAAGTCAGAGGTGGCGAAACCCGACAGGACTATAAAGATACCAGGCGTTTCCCCCTGGAAGCTCCC
TCGTGCGCTCTCCTGTTCCGACCCTGCCGCTTACCGGATACCTGTCCGCCTTTCTCCCTTCGGGAAGCGT
GGCGCTTTCTCATAGCTCACGCTGTAGGTATCTCAGTTCGGTGTAGGTCGTTCGCTCCAAGCTGGGCTGT
GTGCACGAACCCCCCGTTCAGCCCGACCGCTGCGCCTTATCCGGTAACTATCGTCTTGAGTCCAACCCGG
TAAGACACGACTTATCGCCACTGGCAGCAGCCACTGGTAACAGGATTAGCAGAGCGAGGTATGTAGGCGG
TGCTACAGAGTTCTTGAAGTGGTGGCCTAACTACGGCTACACTAGAAGAACAGTATTTGGTATCTGCGCT
CTGCTGAAGCCAGTTACCTTCGGAAAAAGAGTTGGTAGCTCTTGATCCGGCAAACAAACCACCGCTGGTA
GCGGTGGTTTTTTTGTTTGCAAGCAGCAGATTACGCGCAGAAAAAAAGGATCTCAAGAAGATCCTTTGAT
CTTTTCTACGGGGTCTGACGCTCAGTGGAACGAAAACTCACGTTAAGGGATTTTGGTCATGAGATTATCA
AAAAGGATCTTCACCTAGATCCTTTTAAATTAAAAATGAAGTTTTAAATCAATCTAAAGTATATATGAGT
AAACTTGGTCTGACAGTTACCAATGCTTAATCAGTGAGGCACCTATCTCAGCGATCTGTCTATTTCGTTC
ATCCATAGTTGCCTGACTCCCCGTCGTGTAGATAACTACGATACGGGAGGGCTTACCATCTGGCCCCAGT
GCTGCAATGATACCGCGAGAGCCACGCTCACCGGCTCCAGATTTATCAGCAATAAACCAGCCAGCCGGAA
GGGCCGAGCGCAGAAGTGGTCCTGCAACTTTATCCGCCTCCATCCAGTCTATTAATTGTTGCCGGGAAGC
TAGAGTAAGTAGTTCGCCAGTTAATAGTTTGCGCAACGTTGTTGCCATTGCTACAGGCATCGTGGTGTCA
CGCTCGTCGTTTGGTATGGCTTCATTCAGCTCCGGTTCCCAACGATCAAGGCGAGTTACATGATCCCCCA
TGTTGTGCAAAAAAGCGGTTAGCTCCTTCGGTCCTCCGATCGTTGTCAGAAGTAAGTTGGCCGCAGTGTT
ATCACTCATGGTTATGGCAGCACTGCATAATTCTCTTACTGTCATGCCATCCGTAAGATGCTTTTCTGTG
ACTGGTGAGTACTCAACCAAGTCATTCTGAGAATAGTGTATGCGGCGACCGAGTTGCTCTTGCCCGGCGT
CAATACGGGATAATACCGCGCCACATAGCAGAACTTTAAAAGTGCTCATCATTGGAAAACGTTCTTCGGG
GCGAAAACTCTCAAGGATCTTACCGCTGTTGAGATCCAGTTCGATGTAACCCACTCGTGCACCCAACTGA
TCTTCAGCATCTTTTACTTTCACCAGCGTTTCTGGGTGAGCAAAAACAGGAAGGCAAAATGCCGCAAAAA
AGGGAATAAGGGCGACACGGAAATGTTGAATACTCATACTCTTCCTTTTTCAATATTATTGAAGCATTTA
TCAGGGTTATTGTCTCATGAGCGGATACATATTTGAATGTATTTAGAAAAATAAACAAATAGGGGTTCCG
CGCACATTTCCCCGAAAAGTGCCACCTGACGTCTAAGAAACCATTATTATCATGACATTAACCTATAAAA
ATAGGCGTATCACGAGGCCCTTTCGTC
