>Addgene plasmid #32260 | TAL017 | addgene partial sequence | sequence record 37780 | LacZ-F2 5'-cctcttcgctattacgccag-3'
ACGCCAGGGTTTTCCCAGTCACGACGTTGTAAAACGACGGCCAGTGAATTCGAGCTCGGTACCTCGCGAA
TGCATCTAGAGAAGACAACTGACTCCCGATCAAGTTGTAGCGATTGCGTCGCATGACGGAGGGAAACAAG
CATTGGAGACTGTCCAACGGCTCCTTCCCGTGTTGTGTCAAGCCCACGGTTTGAAGAGACCGGATCCCGG
GCCCGTCGACTGCAGAGGCCTGCATGCAAGCTTGGCGTAATCATGGTCATAGCTGTTTCCTGTGTGAAAT
TGTTATCCGCTCACAATTCCACACAACATACGAGCCGGAAGCATAAAGTGTAAAGCCTGGGGTGCCTAAT
GAGTGAGCTAACTCACATTAATTGCGTTGCGCTCACTGCCCGCTTTCCAGTCGGGAAACCTGTCGTGCCA
GCTGCATTAATGAATCGGCCAACGCGCGGGGAGAGGCGGTTTGCGTATTGGGCGCTCTTCCGCTTCCTCG
CTCACTGACTCGCTGCGCTCGGTCGTTCGGCTGCGGCGAGCGGTATCAGCTCACTCAAAGGCGGTAATAC
GGTTATCCACAGAATCAGGGGATAACGCAGGAAAGAACATGTGAGCAAAAGGCCAGCAAAAGGCCAGGAA
CCGTAAAAAGGCCGCGTTGCTGGCGTTTTTCCATAGGCTCCGCCCCCCTGACGAGCATCACAAAAATCGA
CGCTCAAGTCAGAGGTGGCGAAACCCGACAGGACTATAAAGATACCAGGCGTTTCCCCCTGGAAGCTCCC
TCGTGCGCTCTCCTGTTCCGACCCTGCCGCTTACCGGATACCTGTCCGCCTTTCTCCCTTCGGGAAGCGT
GGCGCTTTCTCATAGCTCACGCTGTAGGTATCTCAGTTCGGTGTA
